Addgene plasmid #239798: pALN130
Purpose: Express mEGFP tagged mouse CENPT
Depositing lab: Iain Cheeseman & Ally Nguyen. Depositing organization: Whitehead Institute for Biomedical Research. Publication: Adaptive evolution of CENP-T modulates centromere binding. Dudka D, Nguyen AL, Boese KG, Marescal O, Akins RB, Black BE, Cheeseman IM, Lampson MA. Curr Biol. 2025 Mar 10;35(5):1012-1022.e5. doi: 10.1016/j.cub.2025.01.017. Epub 2025 Feb 12. PubMed 39947176.
Backbone
  Vector backbone: pMJ28 (pBABE Hygro mEGFP)
  Backbone size w/o insert (bp): 6410
  Total vector size (bp): 7952
  Vector type: Mammalian Expression, Retroviral
  Selectable markers: Hygromycin
Growth in bacteria
  Bacterial resistance: Ampicillin, 100 μg/mL
  Growth temperature: 37°C
  Growth strain: NEB Stable
  Copy number: High Copy
Gene/Insert
  Gene/Insert name: CENPT
  Species: M. musculus (mouse)
  Insert size (bp): 1545
  Entrez Gene: Cenpt (a.k.a. G630055P03Rik)
  Promoter: Moloney Murine Leukemia Virus (MMLV) LTR promoter
  Tag / fusion protein: mEGFP (N terminal on backbone)
  Cloning method: Restriction Enzyme; 5′ cloning site XHOI (unknown if destroyed); 3′ cloning site ECORI (unknown if destroyed)
  Sequencing primers: 5′ EGFP-C-Forward
Terms and licenses: Academic/Nonprofit Terms; Industry Terms: Not Available to Industry
How to cite: pALN130 was a gift from Iain Cheeseman & Ally Nguyen (Addgene plasmid # 239798 ; http://n2t.net/addgene:239798 ; RRID:Addgene_239798)
