[The description below was written by a language model from this plasmid's Addgene catalogue record and pLannotate feature annotations shown in this document.]
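Description:
pALN130 is a Moloney murine leukemia virus-based retroviral expression plasmid built on pMJ28, a pBABE-Hygro derivative carrying mEGFP, and it is designed to express mouse CENP-T fused to mEGFP in mammalian cells. In bacteria it is maintained through a high-copy ColE1/pUC-type origin and selected with ampicillin via the β-lactamase gene and its native promoter. The catalogue gives a total size of 7,952 bp, whereas the annotated full-sequence record is 7,869 nt, a small discrepancy that the record does not explain.

The retroviral cassette is flanked by MMLV long terminal repeats. Downstream of the 5′ LTR lie a packaging signal (Ψ) and a truncated gag segment lacking its start codon, which together promote efficient encapsidation of the transcript when the plasmid is introduced into a packaging cell line. The 5′ LTR also serves as the promoter for the payload: an mEGFP coding sequence followed by a short linker region containing polylinker remnants, a fragment annotated as part of a TEV cleavage/affinity tag, and an S-tag. This is followed by the 1,545 bp mouse Cenpt open reading frame, cloned between XhoI and EcoRI sites, so the fluorescent tag sits at the N terminus of CENP-T. After the insert, an SV40 enhancer/early promoter drives the hygromycin phosphotransferase gene, allowing hygromycin selection of transduced cells before the 3′ LTR closes the provirus.

CENP-T is an inner kinetochore protein that associates with centromeric chromatin and contributes to kinetochore assembly and chromosome segregation. The construct suits stable integration and live or fixed imaging of tagged mouse CENP-T, consistent with the associated study of how CENP-T evolution affects centromere binding.
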