Features (pLannotate 1.2.2; 16 found; start..end, strand, type, name):
    966..1087    +  LTR            3' LTR (ΔU3) (fragment): self-inactivating 3' long terminal repeat (LTR) from Moloney murine leukemia virus
   1088..1557    +  LTR            LTR: long terminal repeat from Moloney murine leukemia virus
   1623..1675    -  CDS            lacI (fragment): lac repressor; lacI; The lac repressor binds to the lac operator to inhibit transcription in E. coli. This inhibition can be relieved by adding lactose or isopropyl-β-D-thiogalactopyranoside (IPTG).
   1858..2446    -  rep_origin     ori: high-copy-number ColE1/pMB1/pBR322/pUC origin of replication
   2606..3466    -  CDS            AmpR: β-lactamase; bla; confers resistance to ampicillin, carbenicillin, and related antibiotics
   3467..3571    -  promoter       AmpR promoter: bla
   3602..4071    +  LTR            LTR: long terminal repeat from Moloney murine leukemia virus
   4195..4469    +  misc_feature   MESV Ψ (fragment): packaging signal of murine embryonic stem cell virus
   4536..4952    +  CDS            gag (truncated): truncated Moloney murine leukemia virus (MMLV) gag gene lacking the start codon
   4993..5709    +  CDS            mEGFP: mEGFP is a basic (constitutively fluorescent) green fluorescent protein published in 2002, derived from Aequorea victoria. It has moderate acid sensitivity.
   5736..5754    +  misc_feature   MCS (fragment): pBluescript multiple cloning site
   5755..5774    +  CDS            capTEV™ (fragment): composite tag for in vivo biotinylation, TEV protease cleavage, and 6xHis tagging
   5788..5832    +  CDS            S-Tag: affinity and epitope tag derived from pancreatic ribonuclease A
   5851..7395    +  CDS            Cenpt: CENPT_MOUSE - Experimental evidence at transcript level: Swiss-Prot protein existence level 2. Component of the CENPA-NAC (nucleosome-associated) complex, a complex that plays a central role in assembly of kinetochore proteins, mitotic progression and chromosome segregation. The CENPA-NAC complex recruits the CENPA-CAD (nucleosome distal) complex and may be involved in incorporation of newly synthesized CENPA into centromeres. Part of a nucleosome-associated complex that binds specifically to histone H3- containing nucleosomes at the centromere, as opposed to nucleosomes containing CENPA. Comp
   7425..7754    +  promoter       SV40 promoter: SV40 enhancer and early promoter
   7764..917     +  CDS            hph (across the origin): KHYB_ECOLX - Experimental evidence at protein level: Swiss-Prot protein existence level 1. The aminoglycoside phosphotransferases achieve inactivation of their antibiotic substrates by phosphorylation. Only phosphorylates hygromycin and closely related compounds such as demethyl analogs and destomycin. From Escherichia coli.
>Addgene plasmid #239798 | pALN130 | addgene full sequence | sequence record 475929 | Addgene NGS Result
CTTTCAGCTTCGATGTAGGAGGGCGTGGATATGTCCTGCGGGTAAATAGCTGCGCCGATGGTTTCTACAA
AGATCGTTATGTTTATCGGCACTTTGCATCGGCCGCGCTCCCGATTCCGGAAGTGCTTGACATTGGGGAA
TTTAGCGAGAGCCTGACCTATTGCATCTCCCGCCGTGCACAGGGTGTCACGTTGCAAGACCTGCCTGAAA
CCGAACTGCCCGCTGTTCTGCAGCCGGTCGCGGAGGCCATGGATGCGATCGCTGCGGCCGATCTTAGCCA
GACGAGCGGGTTCGGCCCATTCGGACCGCAAGGAATCGGTCAATACACTACATGGCGTGATTTCATATGC
GCGATTGCTGATCCCCATGTGTATCACTGGCAAACTGTGATGGACGACACCGTCAGTGCGTCCGTCGCGC
AGGCTCTCGATGAGCTGATGCTTTGGGCCGAGGACTGCCCCGAAGTCCGGCACCTCGTGCACGCGGATTT
CGGCTCCAACAATGTCCTGACGGACAATGGCCGCATAACAGCGGTCATTGACTGGAGCGAGGCGATGTTC
GGGGATTCCCAATACGAGGTCGCCAACATCTTCTTCTGGAGGCCGTGGTTGGCTTGTATGGAGCAGCAGA
CGCGCTACTTCGAGCGGAGGCATCCGGAGCTTGCAGGATCGCCGCGGCTCCGGGCGTATATGCTCCGCAT
TGGTCTTGACCAACTCTATCAGAGCTTGGTTGACGGCAATTTCGATGATGCAGCTTGGGCGCAGGGTCGA
TGCGACGCAATCGTCCGATCCGGAGCCGGGACTGTCGGGCGTACACAAATCGCCCGCAGAAGCGCGGCCG
TCTGGACCGATGGCTGTGTAGAAGTACTCGCCGATAGTGGAAACCGACGCCCCAGCACTCGTCCGAGGGC
AAAGGAATAGATCGATAAAATAAAAGATTTTATTTAGTCTCCAGAAAAAGGGGGGAATGAAAGACCCCAC
CTGTAGGTTTGGCAAGCTAGCTTAAGTAACGCCATTTTGCAAGGCATGGAAAAATACATAACTGAGAATA
GAGAAGTTCAGATCAAGGTCAGGAACAGATGGAACAGCTGAATATGGGCCAAACAGGATATCTGTGGTAA
GCAGTTCCTGCCCCGGCTCAGGGCCAAGAACAGATGGAACAGCTGAATATGGGCCAAACAGGATATCTGT
GGTAAGCAGTTCCTGCCCCGGCTCAGGGCCAAGAACAGATGGTCCCCAGATGCGGTCCAGCCCTCAGCAG
TTTCTAGAGAACCATCAGATGTTTCCAGGGTGCCCCAAGGACCTGAAATGACCCTGTGCCTTATTTGAAC
TAACCAATCAGTTCGCTTCTCGCTTCTGTTCGCGCGCTTCTGCTCCCCGAGCTCAATAAAAGAGCCCACA
ACCCCTCACTCGGGGCGCCAGTCCTCCGATTGACTGAGTCGCCCGGGTACCCGTGTATCCAATAAACCCT
CTTGCAGTTGCATCCGACTTGTGGTCTCGCTGTTCCTTGGGAGGGTCTCCTCTGAGTGATTGACTACCCG
TCAGCGGGGGTCTTTCACATGCAGCATGTATCAAAATTAATTTGGTTTTTTTTCTTAAGTATTTACATTA
AATGGCCATAGTTGCATTAATGAATCGGCCAACGCGCGGGGAGAGGCGGTTTGCGTATTGGGCGCTCTTC
CGCTTCCTCGCTCACTGACTCGCTGCGCTCGGTCGTTCGGCTGCGGCGAGCGGTATCAGCTCACTCAAAG
GCGGTAATACGGTTATCCACAGAATCAGGGGATAACGCAGGAAAGAACATGTGAGCAAAAGGCCAGCAAA
AGGCCAGGAACCGTAAAAAGGCCGCGTTGCTGGCGTTTTTCCATAGGCTCCGCCCCCCTGACGAGCATCA
CAAAAATCGACGCTCAAGTCAGAGGTGGCGAAACCCGACAGGACTATAAAGATACCAGGCGTTTCCCCCT
GGAAGCTCCCTCGTGCGCTCTCCTGTTCCGACCCTGCCGCTTACCGGATACCTGTCCGCCTTTCTCCCTT
CGGGAAGCGTGGCGCTTTCTCATAGCTCACGCTGTAGGTATCTCAGTTCGGTGTAGGTCGTTCGCTCCAA
GCTGGGCTGTGTGCACGAACCCCCCGTTCAGCCCGACCGCTGCGCCTTATCCGGTAACTATCGTCTTGAG
TCCAACCCGGTAAGACACGACTTATCGCCACTGGCAGCAGCCACTGGTAACAGGATTAGCAGAGCGAGGT
ATGTAGGCGGTGCTACAGAGTTCTTGAAGTGGTGGCCTAACTACGGCTACACTAGAAGAACAGTATTTGG
TATCTGCGCTCTGCTGAAGCCAGTTACCTTCGGAAAAAGAGTTGGTAGCTCTTGATCCGGCAAACAAACC
ACCGCTGGTAGCGGTGGTTTTTTTGTTTGCAAGCAGCAGATTACGCGCAGAAAAAAAGGATCTCAAGAAG
ATCCTTTGATCTTTTCTACGGGGTCTGACGCTCAGTGGAACGAAAACTCACGTTAAGGGATTTTGGTCAT
GAGATTATCAAAAAGGATCTTCACCTAGATCCTTTTGCGGCCGCAAATCAATCTAAAGTATATATGAGTA
AACTTGGTCTGACAGTTACCAATGCTTAATCAGTGAGGCACCTATCTCAGCGATCTGTCTATTTCGTTCA
TCCATAGTTGCCTGACTCCCCGTCGTGTAGATAACTACGATACGGGAGGGCTTACCATCTGGCCCCAGTG
CTGCAATGATACCGCGAGACCCACGCTCACCGGCTCCAGATTTATCAGCAATAAACCAGCCAGCCGGAAG
GGCCGAGCGCAGAAGTGGTCCTGCAACTTTATCCGCCTCCATCCAGTCTATTAATTGTTGCCGGGAAGCT
AGAGTAAGTAGTTCGCCAGTTAATAGTTTGCGCAACGTTGTTGCCATTGCTACAGGCATCGTGGTGTCAC
GCTCGTCGTTTGGTATGGCTTCATTCAGCTCCGGTTCCCAACGATCAAGGCGAGTTACATGATCCCCCAT
GTTGTGCAAAAAAGCGGTTAGCTCCTTCGGTCCTCCGATCGTTGTCAGAAGTAAGTTGGCCGCAGTGTTA
TCACTCATGGTTATGGCAGCACTGCATAATTCTCTTACTGTCATGCCATCCGTAAGATGCTTTTCTGTGA
CTGGTGAGTACTCAACCAAGTCATTCTGAGAATAGTGTATGCGGCGACCGAGTTGCTCTTGCCCGGCGTC
AATACGGGATAATACCGCGCCACATAGCAGAACTTTAAAAGTGCTCATCATTGGAAAACGTTCTTCGGGG
CGAAAACTCTCAAGGATCTTACCGCTGTTGAGATCCAGTTCGATGTAACCCACTCGTGCACCCAACTGAT
CTTCAGCATCTTTTACTTTCACCAGCGTTTCTGGGTGAGCAAAAACAGGAAGGCAAAATGCCGCAAAAAA
GGGAATAAGGGCGACACGGAAATGTTGAATACTCATACTCTTCCTTTTTCAATATTATTGAAGCATTTAT
CAGGGTTATTGTCTCATGAGCGGATACATATTTGAATGTATTTAGAAAAATAAACAAATAGGGGTTCCGC
GCACATTTCCCCGAAAAGTGCCACCTGCAGCCTGAATATGGGCCAAACAGGATATCTGTGGTAAGCAGTT
CCTGCCCCGGCTCAGGGCCAAGAACAGATGGAACAGCTGAATATGGGCCAAACAGGATATCTGTGGTAAG
CAGTTCCTGCCCCGGCTCAGGGCCAAGAACAGATGGTCCCCAGATGCGGTCCAGCCCTCAGCAGTTTCTA
GAGAACCATCAGATGTTTCCAGGGTGCCCCAAGGACCTGAAATGACCCTGTGCCTTATTTGAACTAACCA
ATCAGTTCGCTTCTCGCTTCTGTTCGCGCGCTTCTGCTCCCCGAGCTCAATAAAAGAGCCCACAACCCCT
CACTCGGGGCGCCAGTCCTCCGATTGACTGAGTCGCCCGGGTACCCGTGTATCCAATAAACCCTCTTGCA
GTTGCATCCGACTTGTGGTCTCGCTGTTCCTTGGGAGGGTCTCCTCTGAGTGATTGACTACCCGTCAGCG
GGGGTCTTTCATTTGGGGGCTCGTCCGGGATCGGGAGACCCCTGCCCAGGGACCACCGACCCACCACCGG
GAGGCAAGCTGGCCAGCAACTTATCTGTGTCTGTCCGATTGTCTAGTGTCTATGACTGATTTTATGCGCC
TGCGTCGGTACTAGTTAGCTAACTAGCTCTGTATCTGGCGGACCCGTGGTGGAACTGACGAGTTCTGAAC
ACCCGGCCGCAACCCTGGGAGACGTCCCAGGGACTTTGGGGGCCGTTTTTGTGGCCCGACCTGAGGAAGG
GAGTCGATGTGGAATCCGACCCCGTCAGGATATGTGGTTCTGGTAGGAGACGAGAACCTAAAACAGTTCC
CGCCTCCGTCTGAATTTTTGCTTTCGGTTTGGAACCGAAGCCGCGCGTCTTGTCTGCTGCAGCGCTGCAG
CATCGTTCTGTGTTGTCTCTGTCTGACTGTGTTTCTGTATTTGTCTGAAAATTAGGGCCAGACTGTTACC
ACTCCCTTAAGTTTGACCTTAGGTCACTGGAAAGATGTCGAGCGGATCGCTCACAACCAGTCGGTAGATG
TCAAGAAGAGACGTTGGGTTACCTTCTGCTCTGCAGAATGGCCAACCTTTAACGTCGGATGGCCGCGAGA
CGGCACCTTTAACCGAGACCTCATCACCCAGGTTAAGATCAAGGTCTTTTCACCTGGCCCGCATGGACAC
CCAGACCAGGTCCCCTACATCGTGACCTGGGAAGCCTTGGCTTTTGACCCCCCTCCCTGGGTCAAGCCCT
TTGTACACCCTAAGCCTCCGCCTCCTCTTCCTCCATCCGCCCCGTCTCTCCCCCTTGAACCTCCTCGTTC
GACCCCGCCTCGATCCTCCCTTTATCCAGCCCTCACTCCTTCTCTAGGCGCCGGCCGGATCCCAGTGTGG
TGGTACGCTACCGGTCGCCACCATGGTGAGCAAGGGCGAGGAGCTGTTCACCGGGGTGGTGCCCATCCTG
GTCGAGCTGGACGGCGACGTAAACGGCCACAAGTTCAGCGTGTCCGGCGAGGGCGAGGGCGATGCCACCT
ACGGCAAGCTGACCCTGAAGTTCATCTGCACCACCGGCAAGCTGCCCGTGCCCTGGCCCACCCTCGTGAC
CACCCTGACCTACGGCGTGCAGTGCTTCAGCCGCTACCCCGACCACATGAAGCAGCACGACTTCTTCAAG
TCCGCCATGCCCGAAGGCTACGTCCAGGAGCGCACCATCTTCTTCAAGGACGACGGCAACTACAAGACCC
GCGCCGAGGTGAAGTTCGAGGGCGACACCCTGGTGAACCGCATCGAGCTGAAGGGCATCGACTTCAAGGA
GGACGGCAACATCCTGGGGCACAAGCTGGAGTACAACTACAACAGCCACAACGTCTATATCATGGCCGAC
AAGCAGAAGAACGGCATCAAGGTGAACTTCAAGATCCGCCACAACATCGAGGACGGCAGCGTGCAGCTCG
CCGACCACTACCAGCAGAACACCCCCATCGGCGACGGCCCCGTGCTGCTGCCCGACAACCACTACCTGAG
CACCCAGTCCAAGCTGAGCAAAGACCCCAACGAGAAGCGCGATCACATGGTCCTGCTGGAGTTCGTGACC
GCCGCCGGGATCACTCTCGGCATGGACGAGCTGTACAAGTCCGGAGGGGATCGGTGGAGCTCCACCGGTG
GCGGCCGCTCTAGAGAGAATCTTTATTTTCAGGGCGCCGCCAAATTCAAAGAAACCGCTGCTGCTAAATT
CGAACGCCAGCACATGGACAGCGGAGGTGGAGGTCTCGAGATGGCGGACCTCAGCTTTTCTGACGGCGAT
CCTACTGTACGCACGCTTTTGCGGCGCGTGCTGGAGACGGCGGATTCGCGCACTCCGATGAGACGCCGGA
GCACTCGGATCAATGCACAAAGAAGACGGTCTCAAACGCCATACTCTAACAGGCAGGGTAGCCAAACAAA
GACAAGTGCTAGGAAGCAATCCCATGGAGCTAGGTCAGTTGGCAGATCGACTCGTGTTCAAGGTCGTGGG
CGCCTGGAGGAACAGACACCCCGGACTCTGCTAAGGAATATCTTACTAACTGCCCCAGAATCGTCCACTG
TGATGCCAGACCCAGTGGTGAAGCCAGCACAAGTACCAGAAGTGGCCCGGTCCTCCAGACGGGAGAGCAG
TCGGGGAAGCCTGGAGCTACACCTTCCTGAACTGGAGCCCCCCTCAACCCTGGCTCCGGGTCTAACAGCC
CCTGGCAAAAGGAAGCAGAAACTGAGATTATCAGTATTTCAGCAGGAAGTGGACCAGGGGTTGCCTCTCT
CCCAAGAGCCACGTAGGAGTAGGAGTGCTGATGTTTCATCCTTGGCTAGCTCCTTCAATCTTACCTTTGT
TCTACCTGGTCAGCCAGAGACAGTGGAGAGACCTGGTCTGGCTCGAAGACGTCCCATCCGCCAGCTTGTG
AATGCTGGTGCTCTTTTGCAGGATCTGGAAGACAATTCCTTAGCCTCTGCTCTTCCAGGTGACAGTCACA
GAACACCTGTTGCTGCTCTGCCGATGGATGTAGGCTTGGAAGACACACAGCCTTTCTCACAGTCCTTGGC
TGCCTTTTCCCTTAGTGGGAAACATTCTCTGCCCAGCCCTTCTCGCCCTGGGGTTGAAGATGTTGAAAGA
GTTATGGGCCCACCAAGCTCGGGGACCAGGCTGCAAAGCCGGATGAGCAGATCTGGCCCTGCTGCCTCTC
CTTCCCCCTTCCTGGAGCCACAGCCTCCGCCTGCAGAACCGAGAGAAGCAGTAGGATCCAACGAGGCTGC
GGAGCCCAAGGATCAAGAAGGATCTTCAGGGTATGAGGAAACTTCTGCTAGGCCAGCAAGTGGAGAATTA
TCCTCCAGCACACATGACTCACTCCCAGCTGAACAGCCACCCCCGTCACCTGGAGTTGCAGTCCTATCTT
CAGAGCCCCTGGAGTCTGTGACAGCTAAGTGCCCATCCAGGACCCAAACTGCAGGTCCTAGGCGCCGCCA
AGACCCCCACAAGGCTGGACTGAGCCCCTATGTGAAGTTCTTCAGCTTCTGTACTAAGATGCCCGTGGAG
AAGACGGCTCTTGAGATAGTAGAGAAGTGCCTAGACAAGTATTTCCAGCACCTTTGCAATGACCTGGAGG
TATTTGCTTCTCATGCTGGCCGTAAGATTGTGAAGCCAGAGGACTTATTGCTGCTGATGCGACGGCAGGG
ACTAGTGACTGATCAAGTCTCGCAGCATGTGCTCGTGGAGCGGTACCTGCCCTTGGAGTACCGGCAACAA
CTTATCCCTTGTGCATTCAGTGGCAATTCTGTCTTCCCTGCACAGTAAGAATTCTGCAGTCGACCCTGTG
GAATGTGTGTCAGTTAGGGTGTGGAAAGTCCCCAGGCTCCCCAGCAGGCAGAAGTATGCAAAGCATGCAT
CTCAATTAGTCAGCAACCAGGTGTGGAAAGTCCCCAGGCTCCCCAGCAGGCAGAAGTATGCAAAGCATGC
ATCTCAATTAGTCAGCAACCATAGTCCCGCCCCTAACTCCGCCCATCCCGCCCCTAACTCCGCCCAGTTC
CGCCCATTCTCCGCCCCATGGCTGACTAATTTTTTTTATTTATGCAGAGGCCGAGGCCGCCTCGGCCTCT
GAGCTATTCCAGAAGTAGTGAGGAGGCTTTTTTGGAGGCCTAGGCTTTTGCAAAAAGCTTACCATGAAAA
AGCCTGAACTCACCGCGACGTCTGTCGAGAAGTTTCTGATCGAAAAGTTCGACAGCGTCTCCGACCTGAT
GCAGCTCTCGGAGGGCGAAGAATCTCGTG
